Addgene plasmid #113937: pBAD-R-GECO1.2
Purpose: Bacterial expression of red fluorescent Ca2+ sensor R-GECO1.2
Depositing lab: Robert Campbell & Thomas Hughes. Depositing organization: University of Alberta. Publication: Understanding the Fluorescence Change in Red Genetically Encoded Calcium Ion Indicators. Molina RS, Qian Y, Wu J, Shen Y, Campbell RE, Drobizhev M, Hughes TE. Biophys J. 2019 May 21;116(10):1873-1886. doi: 10.1016/j.bpj.2019.04.007. Epub 2019 Apr 13. PubMed 31054773.
Backbone
  Vector backbone: pBAD
  Backbone manufacturer: ThermoFisher Scientific
  Backbone size w/o insert (bp): 4067
  Total vector size (bp): 5318
  Vector type: Bacterial Expression
Growth in bacteria
  Bacterial resistance: Ampicillin, 100 μg/mL
  Growth temperature: 37°C
  Growth strain: DH5alpha
  Growth instructions: For inducing protein expression with arabinose, grow in DH10B cells.
  Copy number: High Copy
Gene/Insert
  Gene/Insert name: R-GECO1.2
  Species: Synthetic
  Insert size (bp): 1251
  GenBank ID: KF186685
  Tag / fusion protein: 6xHis (N terminal on insert)
Resource information
  A portion of this plasmid was derived from a plasmid made by: Robert Campbell, University of Alberta.
Terms and licenses: Academic/Nonprofit Terms; Industry Terms: Not Available to Industry
Depositor comments: Please visit https://www.biorxiv.org/content/early/2018/10/04/435891 for bioRxiv preprint.
How to cite: pBAD-R-GECO1.2 was a gift from Robert Campbell & Thomas Hughes (Addgene plasmid # 113937 ; http://n2t.net/addgene:113937 ; RRID:Addgene_113937)
