[The description below was written by a language model from this plasmid's Addgene catalogue record and pLannotate feature annotations shown in this document.]
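Description:
pBAD-R-GECO1.2 is a 5,318 bp bacterial expression plasmid built on the commercial pBAD backbone for arabinose-inducible production of the red fluorescent calcium indicator R-GECO1.2 in E. coli. It replicates from a ColE1/pMB1-type origin, listed as high copy; only a fragment of rop remains, alongside the pBR322 bom region. Selection is by ampicillin through the β-lactamase gene under its own promoter. The araC regulator is encoded divergently from the araBAD promoter, so transcription of the insert is held low until L-arabinose is supplied. The record notes that induction is done in a different host strain from the one used for routine propagation.

The 1,251 bp synthetic insert sits downstream of the araBAD promoter. It is preceded by the backbone's N-terminal leader, which comprises a 6xHis tag (picked up by the annotation software as a fragment of a composite tag), the T7 gene 10 leader that promotes efficient translation, and the Xpress epitope with its enterokinase cleavage site. The sensor itself has the typical GECO architecture: a calmodulin-binding peptide from smooth muscle myosin light chain kinase, a red fluorescent protein domain, and calmodulin. The middle segment is labelled "HyPerRed (fragment)" in the automated annotation. This most likely reflects similarity between the red fluorescent protein moieties of the two sensors rather than the presence of a peroxide sensor. Calcium-dependent binding of calmodulin to the peptide alters the chromophore environment and changes the fluorescence. Transcription ends at the rrnB T1 and T2 terminators, with an adjacent 5S rRNA segment from the same operon. The His tag allows affinity purification, consistent with the associated study of the fluorescence change in red calcium indicators.
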