Features (pLannotate 1.2.2; 16 found; start..end, strand, type, name):
     14..298     +  promoter       araBAD promoter: araBAD; promoter of the L-arabinose operon of E. coli; the araC regulatory gene is transcribed in the opposite direction (Guzman et al., 1995)
    344..364     +  CDS            capTEV™ (fragment): composite tag for in vivo biotinylation, TEV protease cleavage, and 6xHis tagging
    365..397     +  CDS            T7 tag (gene 10 leader): leader peptide from bacteriophage T7 gene 10 promotes efficient translation in E. coli
    401..424     +  CDS            Xpress™ tag: Xpress™ epitope tag, including an enterokinase recognition and cleavage site
    455..511     +  CDS            calmodulin-binding peptide: calmodulin-binding peptide from avian smooth muscle myosin light chain kinase
    517..1243    +  CDS            HyPerRed (fragment): red fluorescent genetically encoded indicator for H2O2 ()
   1249..1691    +  CDS            calmodulin (fragment): calcium-binding protein
   1783..1898    +  ncRNA          5S rRNA: Accession: RF00001 - 5S ribosomal RNA
   1902..1988    +  terminator     rrnB T1 terminator: Escherichia coli rrnB; transcription terminator T1 from the E. coli rrnB gene
   2080..2107    +  terminator     rrnB T2 terminator: transcription terminator T2 from the E. coli rrnB gene
   2126..2217    +  promoter       AmpR promoter: bla
   2218..3078    +  CDS            AmpR: β-lactamase; bla; confers resistance to ampicillin, carbenicillin, and related antibiotics
   3249..3837    +  rep_origin     ori: high-copy-number ColE1/pMB1/pBR322/pUC origin of replication
   4023..4163    -  misc_feature   bom: basis of mobility region from pBR322
   4265..4305    -  CDS            rop (fragment): Rop protein, which maintains plasmids at low copy number; rop
   4427..5305    -  CDS            araC: L-arabinose regulatory protein; araC
>Addgene plasmid #113937 | pBAD-R-GECO1.2 | addgene full sequence | sequence record 227506 | Addgene NGS Result
CCGCCATTCAGAGAAGAAACCAATTGTCCATATTGCATCAGACATTGCCGTCACTGCGTCTTTTACTGGC
TCTTCTCGCTAACCAAACCGGTAACCCCGCTTATTAAAAGCATTCTGTAACAAAGCGGGACCAAAGCCAT
GACAAAAACGCGTAACAAAAGTGTCTATAATCACGGCAGAAAAGTCCACATTGATTATTTGCACGGCGTC
ACACTTTGCTATGCCATAGCATTTTTATCCATAAGATTAGCGGATCCTACCTGACGCTTTTTATCGCAAC
TCTCTACTGTTTCTCCATACCCGTTTTTTGGGCTAACAGGAGGAATTAACCATGGGGGGTTCTCATCATC
ATCATCATCATGGTATGGCTAGCATGACTGGTGGACAGCAAATGGGTCGGGATCTGTACGACGATGACGA
TAAGGATCCTGGCTCGAGCATGGTCGACTCTTCACGTCGTAAGTGGAATAAGGCAGGTCACGCAGTCAGA
GCTATAGGTCGGCTGAGCTCACCCGTGGTTTCCGAGCGGATGTACCCCGAGGACGGCGCCCTGAAGAGCG
AGATCAAGAAGGGGCTGAGGCTGAAGGACGGCGGCCACTACGCCGCCGAGGTCAAGACCACCTACAAGGC
CAAGAAGCCCGTGCAGCTGCCCGGCGCCTACATCGTCGACATCAAGTTGGACATCGTGTCCCACAACGAG
GACTACACCATCGTGGAACAGTGCGAACGCGCCGAGGGCCGCCACTCCACCGGCGGCATGGACGAGCTGT
ACAAGGGAGGTACAGGCGGGAGTCTGGTGAGCAAGGGCGAGGAGGATAACAGGGCCATCGTCAAGGAGTT
CATGCGCTTCAAGTTGCACATGGAGGGCTCCGTGAACGGCCACGAGTTCGAGATCGAGGGCGAGGGCGAG
GGCCGCCCCTACGAGGCCTTTCAGACCGCTAAGCTGAAGGTGACCAAGGGTGGCCCCCTGCCCTTCGCAT
GGGACATCCTGTCCCCTCAGTTGATGTACGGCTCCAAGGCCTACATTAAGCACCCAGCCGACATCCCCGA
CTACTTCAAGCTGTCCTTCCCCGAGGGCTTCAGGTGGGAGCGCGTGATGAACTTCGAGGACGGCGGCATT
ATTCACGTTAGCCAGGACACCTCCCTGCAGGACGGCGTATTCATCTACAAGGTGAAGCTGCGCGGCACCA
ACTTCCCCCCCGACGGCCCCGTAATGCAGAAGAAGACCATGGGCTGGGAGGCTACGCGTGACCAACTGAC
TGAAGAGCAGATCGCAGAATTTAAAGAGGCTTTCTCCCTATTTGACAAGGACGGGGATGGGACGATGACA
ACCAAGGAGCTGGGGACGGTGATGCGGTCTCTGGGGCAGAACCCCACAGAAGCAGAGCTGCAGGACATGA
TCAATGAAGTAGATGCCGACGGTGACGGCACATTCGACTTCCCTGAGTTCCTGACGATGATGGCAAGAAA
AATGAATGACACAGACAGTGAAGAGGAAATTAGAGAAGCGTTCCGCGTGTTTGATAAGGACGGCAATGGC
TACATCGGCGCAGCAGAGCTTCGCCACGTGATGACAGACCTTGGAGAGAAGATAACAGATGAGGAGGTTG
ATGAAATGATCAGGGTAGCAGACATCGATGGGGATGGTCAGGTAAACTATGAAGAGTTTGTACAAATGAT
GACAGCGAAGTAGAAGCTTGGCTGTTTTGGCGGATGAGAGAAGATTTTCAGCCTGATACAGATTAAATCA
GAACGCAGAAGCGGTCTGATAAAACAGAATTTGCCTGGCGGCAGTAGCGCGGTGGTCCCACCTGACCCCA
TGCCGAACTCAGAAGTGAAACGCCGTAGCGCCGATGGTAGTGTGGGGTCTCCCCATGCGAGAGTAGGGAA
CTGCCAGGCATCAAATAAAACGAAAGGCTCAGTCGAAAGACTGGGCCTTTCGTTTTATCTGTTGTTTGTC
GGTGAACGCTCTCCTGAGTAGGACAAATCCGCCGGGAGCGGATTTGAACGTTGCGAAGCAACGGCCCGGA
GGGTGGCGGGCAGGACGCCCGCCATAAACTGCCAGGCATCAAATTAAGCAGAAGGCCATCCTGACGGATG
GCCTTTTTGCGTTTCTACAAACTCTTTTGTTTATTTTTCTAAATACATTCAAATATGTATCCGCTCATGA
GACAATAACCCTGATAAATGCTTCAATAATATTGAAAAAGGAAGAGTATGAGTATTCAACATTTCCGTGT
CGCCCTTATTCCCTTTTTTGCGGCATTTTGCCTTCCTGTTTTTGCTCACCCAGAAACGCTGGTGAAAGTA
AAAGATGCTGAAGATCAGTTGGGTGCACGAGTGGGTTACATCGAACTGGATCTCAACAGCGGTAAGATCC
TTGAGAGTTTTCGCCCCGAAGAACGTTTTCCAATGATGAGCACTTTTAAAGTTCTGCTATGTGGCGCGGT
ATTATCCCGTGTTGACGCCGGGCAAGAGCAACTCGGTCGCCGCATACACTATTCTCAGAATGACTTGGTT
GAGTACTCACCAGTCACAGAAAAGCATCTTACGGATGGCATGACAGTAAGAGAATTATGCAGTGCTGCCA
TAACCATGAGTGATAACACTGCGGCCAACTTACTTCTGACAACGATCGGAGGACCGAAGGAGCTAACCGC
TTTTTTGCACAACATGGGGGATCATGTAACTCGCCTTGATCGTTGGGAACCGGAGCTGAATGAAGCCATA
CCAAACGACGAGCGTGACACCACGATGCCTGTAGCAATGGCAACAACGTTGCGCAAACTATTAACTGGCG
AACTACTTACTCTAGCTTCCCGGCAACAATTAATAGACTGGATGGAGGCGGATAAAGTTGCAGGACCACT
TCTGCGCTCGGCCCTTCCGGCTGGCTGGTTTATTGCTGATAAATCTGGAGCCGGTGAGCGTGGGTCTCGC
GGTATCATTGCAGCACTGGGGCCAGATGGTAAGCCCTCCCGTATCGTAGTTATCTACACGACGGGGAGTC
AGGCAACTATGGATGAACGAAATAGACAGATCGCTGAGATAGGTGCCTCACTGATTAAGCATTGGTAACT
GTCAGACCAAGTTTACTCATATATACTTTAGATTGATTTAAAACTTCATTTTTAATTTAAAAGGATCTAG
GTGAAGATCCTTTTTGATAATCTCATGACCAAAATCCCTTAACGTGAGTTTTCGTTCCACTGAGCGTCAG
ACCCCGTAGAAAAGATCAAAGGATCTTCTTGAGATCCTTTTTTTCTGCGCGTAATCTGCTGCTTGCAAAC
AAAAAAACCACCGCTACCAGCGGTGGTTTGTTTGCCGGATCAAGAGCTACCAACTCTTTTTCCGAAGGTA
ACTGGCTTCAGCAGAGCGCAGATACCAAATACTGTCCTTCTAGTGTAGCCGTAGTTAGGCCACCACTTCA
AGAACTCTGTAGCACCGCCTACATACCTCGCTCTGCTAATCCTGTTACCAGTGGCTGCTGCCAGTGGCGA
TAAGTCGTGTCTTACCGGGTTGGACTCAAGACGATAGTTACCGGATAAGGCGCAGCGGTCGGGCTGAACG
GGGGGTTCGTGCACACAGCCCAGCTTGGAGCGAACGACCTACACCGAACTGAGATACCTACAGCGTGAGC
TATGAGAAAGCGCCACGCTTCCCGAAGGGAGAAAGGCGGACAGGTATCCGGTAAGCGGCAGGGTCGGAAC
AGGAGAGCGCACGAGGGAGCTTCCAGGGGGAAACGCCTGGTATCTTTATAGTCCTGTCGGGTTTCGCCAC
CTCTGACTTGAGCGTCGATTTTTGTGATGCTCGTCAGGGGGGCGGAGCCTATGGAAAAACGCCAGCAACG
CGGCCTTTTTACGGTTCCTGGCCTTTTGCTGGCCTTTTGCTCACATGTTCTTTCCTGCGTTATCCCCTGA
TTCTGTGGATAACCGTATTACCGCCTTTGAGTGAGCTGATACCGCTCGCCGCAGCCGAACGACCGAGCGC
AGCGAGTCAGTGAGCGAGGAAGCGGAAGAGCGCCTGATGCGGTATTTTCTCCTTACGCATCTGTGCGGTA
TTTCACACCGCATATGGTGCACTCTCAGTACAATCTGCTCTGATGCCGCATAGTTAAGCCAGTATACACT
CCGCTATCGCTACGTGACTGGGTCATGGCTGCGCCCCGACACCCGCCAACACCCGCTGACGCGCCCTGAC
GGGCTTGTCTGCTCCCGGCATCCGCTTACAGACAAGCTGTGACCGTCTCCGGGAGCTGCATGTGTCAGAG
GTTTTCACCGTCATCACCGAAACGCGCGAGGCAGCAGATCAATTCGCGCGCGAAGGCGAAGCGGCATGCA
TAATGTGCCTGTCAAATGGACGAAGCAGGGATTCTGCAAACCCTATGCTACTCCGTCAAGCCGTCAATTG
TCTGATTCGTTACCAATTATGACAACTTGACGGCTACATCATTCACTTTTTCTTCACAACCGGCACGGAA
CTCGCTCGGGCTGGCCCCGGTGCATTTTTTAAATACCCGCGAGAAATAGAGTTGATCGTCAAAACCAACA
TTGCGACCGACGGTGGCGATAGGCATCCGGGTGGTGCTCAAAAGCAGCTTCGCCTGGCTGATACGTTGGT
CCTCGCGCCAGCTTAAGACGCTAATCCCTAACTGCTGGCGGAAAAGATGTGACAGACGCGACGGCGACAA
GCAAACATGCTGTGCGACGCTGGCGATATCAAAATTGCTGTCTGCCAGGTGATCGCTGATGTACTGACAA
GCCTCGCGTACCCGATTATCCATCGGTGGATGGAGCGACTCGTTAATCGCTTCCATGCGCCGCAGTAACA
ATTGCTCAAGCAGATTTATCGCCAGCAGCTCCGAATAGCGCCCTTCCCCTTGCCCGGCGTTAATGATTTG
CCCAAACAGGTCGCTGAAATGCGGCTGGTGCGCTTCATCCGGGCGAAAGAACCCCGTATTGGCAAATATT
GACGGCCAGTTAAGCCATTCATGCCAGTAGGCGCGCGGACGAAAGTAAACCCACTGGTGATACCATTCGC
GAGCCTCCGGATGACGACCGTAGTGATGAATCTCTCCTGGCGGGAACAGCAAAATATCACCCGGTCGGCA
AACAAATTCTCGTCCCTGATTTTTCACCACCCCCTGACCGCGAATGGTGAGATTGAGAATATAACCTTTC
ATTCCCAGCGGTCGGTCGATAAAAAAATCGAGATAACCGTTGGCCTCAATCGGCGTTAAACCCGCCACCA
GATGGGCATTAAACGAGTATCCCGGCAGCAGGGGATCATTTTGCGCTTCAGCCATACTTTTCATACTC
